>Addgene plasmid #66533 | pETM6-G6-mCherry | depositor full sequence | sequence record 114550 | pETM6-G6-mCherry sequence 5866 bps
TAATACGACTCACTATTTCGGAATTGTGAGCGGATAACAATTCCCCTCTAGAAATAATTTTGTTTAACTT
TAAGAAGGAGATATACATATGGTTTCAAAAGGCGAAGAAGACAACATGGCGATTATCAAGGAATTTATGC
GTTTCAAGGTCCACATGGAAGGCAGCGTCAATGGTCACGAATTTGAAATTGAAGGCGAAGGTGAAGGCCG
TCCGTATGAAGGCACCCAGACGGCAAAACTGAAGGTCACCAAAGGCGGTCCGCTGCCGTTTGCTTGGGAT
ATTCTGTCACCGCAATTCATGTATGGTTCGAAAGCGTACGTTAAGCATCCGGCCGATATCCCGGACTATC
TGAAACTGTCCTTTCCGGAAGGCTTCAAATGGGAACGTGTTATGAACTTCGAAGATGGCGGTGTGGTTAC
CGTCACGCAGGATAGCTCTCTGCAAGACGGTGAATTTATTTATAAAGTGAAGCTGCGCGGCACCAATTTC
CCGAGCGATGGTCCGGTTATGCAGAAAAAGACGATGGGCTGGGAAGCGAGTTCCGAACGTATGTACCCGG
AAGACGGTGCCCTGAAAGGCGAAATCAAGCAGCGCCTGAAACTGAAGGATGGCGGTCACTATGACGCAGA
AGTGAAAACCACGTACAAGGCTAAAAAGCCGGTCCAACTGCCGGGTGCATACAACGTGAACATCAAGCTG
GATATCACCAGCCATAACGAAGACTATACGATCGTTGAACAGTACGAACGTGCAGAAGGCCGCCACTCTA
CCGGCGGTATGGATGAACTGTACAAATAAGGTACCCTCGAGTCTGGTAAAGAAACCGCTGCTGCGAAATT
TGAACGCCAGCACATGGACTCGTCTACTAGTCGCAGCTTAATTAACCTAAACTGCTGCCACCGCTGAGCA
ATAACTAGCATAACCCCTTGGGGCCTCTAAACGGGTCTTGAGGGGTTTTTTGCTAGCGAAAGGAGGAGTC
GACTATATCCGGATTGGCGAATGGG
[124 nt withheld, positions 1006-1129]
C
[91 nt withheld, positions 1131-1221]
A
[49 nt withheld, positions 1223-1271]
CCTTTGACGTTGGAGTCCACGTTCTTT
[37 nt withheld, positions 1299-1335]
ACCCTATCTCGGTCTATTCTTTTGATTTATAAGGGATTTTGCCGATTTCGGCCTATTGGTTAAAAAATGA
GCTGATTTAACAAAAATTTAACGCGAATTTTAACAAAATATTAACGTTTACAATTTCTGGCGGCACGATG
GCATGAGATTATCAAAAAGGATCTTCACCTAGATCCTTTTAAATTAAAAATGAAGTTTTAAATCAATCTA
AAGTATATATGAGTAAACTTGGTCTGACAGTTACCAATGCTTAATCAGTGAGGCACCTATCTCAGCGATC
TGTCTATTTCGTTCATCCATAGTTGCCTGACTCCCCGTCGTGTAGATAACTACGATACGGGAGGGCTTAC
CATCTGGCCCCAGTGCTGCAATGATACCGCGAGACCCACGCTCACCGGCTCCAGATTTATCAGCAATAAA
CCAGCCAGCCGGAAGGGCCGAGCGCAGAAGTGGTCCTGCAACTTTATCCGCCTCCATCCAGTCTATTAAT
TGTTGCCGGGAAGCTAGAGTAAGTAGTTCGCCAGTTAATAGTTTGCGCAACGTTGTTGCCATTGCTACAG
GCATCGTGGTGTCACGCTCGTCGTTTGGTATGGCTTCATTCAGCTCCGGTTCCCAACGATCAAGGCGAGT
TACATGATCCCCCATGTTGTGCAAAAAAGCGGTTAGCTCCTTCGGTCCTCCGATCGTTGTCAGAAGTAAG
TTGGCCGCAGTGTTATCACTCATGGTTATGGCAGCACTGCATAATTCTCTTACTGTCATGCCATCCGTAA
GATGCTTTTCTGTGACTGGTGAGTACTCAACCAAGTCATTCTGAGAATAGTGTATGCGGCGACCGAGTTG
CTCTTGCCCGGCGTCAATACGGGATAATACCGCGCCACATAGCAGAACTTTAAAAGTGCTCATCATTGGA
AAACGTTCTTCGGGGCGAAAACTCTCAAGGATCTTACCGCTGTTGAGATCCAGTTCGATGTAACCCACTC
GTGCACCCAACTGATCTTCAGCATCTTTTACTTTCACCAGCGTTTCTGGGTGAGCAAAAACAGGAAGGCA
AAATGCCGCAAAAAAGGGAATAAGGGCGACACGGAAATGTTGAATACTCATACTCTTCCTTTTTCAATCA
TGATTGAAGCATTTATCAGGGTTATTGTCTCATGAGCGGATACATATTTGAATGTATTTAGAAAAATAAA
CAAATAGGTCATGACCAAAATCCCTTAACGTGAGTTTTCGTTCCACTGAGCGTCAGACCCCGTAGAAAAG
ATCAAAGGATCTTCTTGAGATCCTTTTTTTCTGCGCGTAATCTGCTGCTTGCAAACAAAAAAACCACCGC
TACCAGCGGTGGTTTGTTTGCCGGATCAAGAGCTACCAACTCTTTTTCCGAAGGTAACTGGCTTCAGCAG
AGCGCAGATACCAAATACTGTCCTTCTAGTGTAGCCGTAGTTAGGCCACCACTTCAAGAACTCTGTAGCA
CCGCCTACATACCTCGCTCTGCTAATCCTGTTACCAGTGGCTGCTGCCAGTGGCGATAAGTCGTGTCTTA
CCGGGTTGGACTCAAGACGATAGTTACCGGATAAGGCGCAGCGGTCGGGCTGAACGGGGGGTTCGTGCAC
ACAGCCCAGCTTGGAGCGAACGACCTACACCGAACTGAGATACCTACAGCGTGAGCTATGAGAAAGCGCC
ACGCTTCCCGAAGGGAGAAAGGCGGACAGGTATCCGGTAAGCGGCAGGGTCGGAACAGGAGAGCGCACGA
GGGAGCTTCCAGGGGGAAACGCCTGGTATCTTTATAGTCCTGTCGGGTTTCGCCACCTCTGACTTGAGCG
TCGATTTTTGTGATGCTCGTCAGGGGGGCGGAGCCTATGGAAAAACGCCAGCAACGCGGCCTTTTTACGG
TTCCTGGCCTTTTGCTGGCCTTTTGCTCACATGTTCTTTCCTGCGTTATCCCCTGATTCTGTGGATAACC
GTATTACCGCCTTTGAGTGAGCTGATACCGCTCGCCGCAGCCGAACGACCGAGCGCAGCGAGTCAGTGAG
CGAGGAAGCGGAAGAGCGCCTGATGCGGTATTTTCTCCTTACGCATCTGTGCGGTATTTCACACCGCATA
TATGGTGCACTCTCAGTACAATCTGCTCTGATGCCGCATAGTTAAGCCAGTATACACTCCGCTATCGCTA
CGTGACTGGGTCATGGCTGCGCCCCGACACCCGCCAACACCCGCTGACGCGCCCTGACGGGCTTGTCTGC
TCCCGGCATCCGCTTACAGACAAGCTGTGACCGTCTCCGGGAGCTGCATGTGTCAGAGGTTTTCACCGTC
ATCACCGAAACGCGCGAGGCAGCTGCGGTAAAGCTCATCAGCGTGGTCGTGAAGCGATTCACAGATGTCT
GCCTGTTCATCCGCGTCCAGCTCGTTGAGTTTCTCCAGAAGCGTTAATGTCTGGCTTCTGATAAAGCGGG
CCATGTTAAGGGCGGTTTTTTCCTGTTTGGTCACTGATGCCTCCGTGTAAGGGGGATTTCTGTTCATGGG
GGTAATGATACCGATGAAACGAGAGAGGATGCTCACGATACGGGTTACTGATGATGAACATGCCCGGTTA
CTGGAACGTTGTGAGGGTAAACAACTGGCGGTATGGATGCGGCGGGACCAGAGAAAAATCACTCAGGGTC
AATGCCAGCGCTTCGTTAATACAGATGTAGGTGTTCCACAGGGTAGCCAGCAGCATCCTGCGATGCAGAT
CCGGAACATAATGGTGCAGGGCGCTGACTTCCGCGTTTCCAGACTTTACGAAACACGGAAACCGAAGACC
ATTCATGTTGTTGCTCAGGTCGCAGACGTTTTGCAGCAGCAGTCGCTTCACGTTCGCTCGCGTATCGGTG
ATTCATTCTGCTAACCAGTAAGGCAACCCCGCCAGCCTAGCCGGGTCCTCAACGACAGGAGCACGATCAT
GCTAGTCATGCCCCGCGCCCACCGGAAGGAGCTGACTGGGTTGAAGGCTCTCAAGGGCATCGGTCGAGAT
CCCGGTGCCTAATGAGTGAGCTAACTTACATTAATTGCGTTGCGCTCACTGCCCGCTTTCCAGTCGGGAA
ACCTGTCGTGCCAGCTGCATTAATGAATCGGCCAACGCGCGGGGAGAGGCGGTTTGCGTATTGGGCGCCA
GGGTGGTTTTTCTTTTCACCAGTGAGACGGGCAACAGCTGATTGCCCTTCACCGCCTGGCCCTGAGAGAG
TTGCAGCAAGCGGTCCACGCTGGTTTGCCCCAGCAGGCGAAAATCCTGTTTGATGGTGGTTAACGGCGGG
ATATAACATGAGCTGTCTTCGGTATCGTCGTATCCCACTACCGAGATGTCCGCACCAACGCGCAGCCCGG
ACTCGGTAATGGCGCGCATTGCGCCCAGCGCCATCTGATCGTTGGCAACCAGCATCGCAGTGGGAACGAT
GCCCTCATTCAGCATTTGCATGGTTTGTTGAAAACCGGACATGGCACTCCAGTCGCCTTCCCGTTCCGCT
ATCGGCTGAATTTGATTGCGAGTGAGATATTTATGCCAGCCAGCCAGACGCAGACGCGCCGAGACAGAAC
TTAATGGGCCCGCTAACAGCGCGATTTGCTGGTGACCCAATGCGACCAGATGCTCCACGCCCAGTCGCGT
ACCGTCTTCATGGGAGAAAATAATACTGTTGATGGGTGTCTGGTCAGAGACATCAAGAAATAACGCCGGA
ACATTAGTGCAGGCAGCTTCCACAGCAATGGCATCCTGGTCATCCAGCGGATAGTTAATGATCAGCCCAC
TGACGCGTTGCGCGAGAAGATTGTGCACCGCCGCTTTACAGGCTTCGACGCCGCTTCGTTCTACCATCGA
CACCACCACGCTGGCACCCAGTTGATCGGCGCGAGATTTAATCGCCGCGACAATTTGCGACGGCGCGTGC
AGGGCCAGACTGGAGGTGGCAACGCCAATCAGCAACGACTGTTTGCCCGCCAGTTGTTGTGCCACGCGGT
TGGGAATGTAATTCAGCTCCGCCATCGCCGCTTCCACTTTTTCCCGCGTTTTCGCAGAAACGTGGCTGGC
CTGGTTCACCACGCGGGAAACGGTCTGATAAGAGACACCGGCATACTCTGCGACATCGTATAACGTTACT
GGTTTCACATTCACCACCCTGAATTGACTCTCTTCCGGGCGCTATCATGCCATACCGCGAAAGGTTTTGC
GCCATTCGATGGTGTCCGGGATCTCGACGCTCTCCCTTATGCGACTCCTGCATTAGGAAGCAGCCCAGTA
GTAGGTTGAGGCCGTTGAGCACCGCCGCCGCAAGGAATGGTGCATGCAAGGAGATGGCGCCCAACAGTCC
CCCGGCCACGGGGCCTGCCACCATACCCACGCCGAAACAAGCGCTCATGAGCCCGAAGTGGCGAGCCCGA
TCTTCCCCATCGGTGATGTCGGCGATATAGGCGCCAGCAACCGCACCTGTGGCGCCGGTGATGCCGGCCA
CGATGCGTCCGGCGTAGCCTAGGATCGAGATCGATCTCGATCCCGCGAAAT
Features (pLannotate 1.2.2; 18 found; start..end, strand, type, name):
     20..44      +  protein_bind   lac operator: The lac repressor binds to the lac operator to inhibit transcription in E. coli. This inhibition can be relieved by adding lactose or isopropyl-β-D-thiogalactopyranoside (IPTG). lac repressor encoded by lacI
     59..81      +  RBS            RBS: efficient ribosome binding site from bacteriophage T7 gene 10 (Olins and Rangwala, 1989)
     89..796     +  CDS            mCherry: mCherry is a basic (constitutively fluorescent) red fluorescent protein published in 2004, derived from Discosoma sp.. It is reported to be a very rapidly-maturing monomer with low acid sensitivity.
    818..859     +  CDS            S-Tag (fragment): affinity and epitope tag derived from pancreatic ribonuclease A
    915..962     +  terminator     T7 terminator: transcription terminator for bacteriophage T7 RNA polymerase
   1006..1461    +  rep_origin     f1 ori (sequence partly withheld): f1 bacteriophage origin of replication; arrow indicates direction of (+) strand synthesis
   1576..2436    -  CDS            AmpR: β-lactamase; bla; confers resistance to ampicillin, carbenicillin, and related antibiotics
   2437..2529    -  promoter       AmpR promoter: bla
   2610..3198    +  rep_origin     ori: high-copy-number ColE1/pMB1/pBR322/pUC origin of replication
   3384..3526    -  misc_feature   bom: basis of mobility region from pBR322
   3628..3819    -  CDS            rop: Rop protein, which maintains plasmids at low copy number; rop
   3836..4216    +  CDS            YPB1_ECOLX: Protein predicted: Swiss-Prot protein existence level 4. From Escherichia coli.
   4278..4342    -  CDS            TcR (fragment): tetracycline efflux protein; tet; confers resistance to tetracycline
   4357..4378    -  protein_bind   CAP binding site: CAP binding activates transcription in the presence of cAMP. E. coli catabolite activator protein
   4391..5473    -  CDS            lacI: lac repressor; lacI; The lac repressor binds to the lac operator to inhibit transcription in E. coli. This inhibition can be relieved by adding lactose or isopropyl-β-D-thiogalactopyranoside (IPTG).
   5474..5551    -  promoter       lacI promoter: lacI
   5559..5832    -  CDS            TcR (fragment): tetracycline efflux protein; tet; confers resistance to tetracycline
   5864..16      +  intron         CMV intron (fragment) (across the origin): modified intron A from human cytomegalovirus (CMV)
