[The description below was written by a language model from this plasmid's Addgene catalogue record and pLannotate feature annotations shown in this document.]
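Description:
pETM6-G6-mCherry is a 5,866 bp bacterial expression and synthetic-biology plasmid built on the pETM6 backbone, a pET-type vector for T7 RNA polymerase-driven expression in E. coli. It is propagated through a ColE1/pMB1-family origin and selected with ampicillin via the β-lactamase gene. The catalogue lists it as high copy, although the annotation also detects the rop gene and the pBR322 bom region, elements usually associated with copy-number restraint and mobilisation. An f1 phage origin is present as well, along with short tetracycline-resistance gene fragments that are non-functional remnants of pBR322 ancestry.

The payload is a 711 bp synthetic mCherry coding sequence, codon optimised for E. coli and cloned between NdeI and XhoI sites that both remain intact. Transcription is driven by a mutant T7 promoter designated G6. The automated annotation does not label this promoter, most likely because it diverges from the consensus, and the small "CMV intron" fragment spanning the sequence origin, where the promoter would be expected, is probably a spurious match. Downstream of the promoter lie a lac operator, the T7 gene 10 ribosome binding site, mCherry, a partial S-tag sequence and the T7 terminator. A plasmid-borne lacI gene with its own promoter supplies repressor, so expression is IPTG-inducible in hosts that provide T7 RNA polymerase.

The red fluorescent reporter gives a readout of the strength of the G6 promoter variant. According to the associated publication title, the plasmid belongs to a combinatorial approach for transcriptional balancing of metabolic pathways. The record does not state the strength of G6 relative to the wild-type T7 promoter.
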