Addgene plasmid #66533: pETM6-G6-mCherry
Purpose: Expresses mCherry under the control of Mutant T7 Promoter G6
Depositing lab: Mattheos Koffas. Depositing organization: Rensselaer Polytechnic Institute. Publication: ePathOptimize: A Combinatorial Approach for Transcriptional Balancing of Metabolic Pathways. Jones JA, Vernacchio VR, Lachance DM, Lebovich M, Fu L, Shirke AN, Schultz VL, Cress B, Linhardt RJ, Koffas MA. Sci Rep. 2015 Jun 11;5:11301. doi: 10.1038/srep11301. PubMed 26062452.
Backbone
  Vector backbone: pETM6
  Backbone size w/o insert (bp): 5155
  Total vector size (bp): 5866
  Vector type: Bacterial Expression, Synthetic Biology
Growth in bacteria
  Bacterial resistance: Ampicillin, 100 μg/mL
  Growth temperature: 37°C
  Growth strain: DH5alpha
  Copy number: High Copy
Gene/Insert
  Gene/Insert name: mCherry
  Species: Synthetic
  Insert size (bp): 711
  Mutation: Codon Optimized for E. coli
  Promoter: Mutant T7 Promoter - G6
  Cloning method: Restriction Enzyme; 5′ cloning site NdeI (not destroyed); 3′ cloning site XhoI (not destroyed)
  Sequencing primers: 5′ cgagatcgatctcgatcccg; 3′ GCT AGT TAT TGC TCA GCG G
Terms and licenses: Academic/Nonprofit Terms; Industry Terms: Not Available to Industry
How to cite: pETM6-G6-mCherry was a gift from Mattheos Koffas (Addgene plasmid # 66533 ; http://n2t.net/addgene:66533 ; RRID:Addgene_66533)
