>Addgene plasmid #66533 | pETM6-G6-mCherry | addgene partial sequence | sequence record 117176 | pBRrevBam 5'-GGTGATGTCGGCGATATAGG-3'
GCGTCCGGCGTAGCCTAGGATCGAGATCGATCTCGATCCCGCGAAATTAATACGACTCACTATTTCGGAA
TTGTGAGCGGATAACAATTCCCCTCTAGAAATAATTTTGTTTAACTTTAAGAAGGAGATATACATATGGT
TTCAAAAGGCGAAGAAGACAACATGGCGATTATCAAGGAATTTATGCGTTTCAAGGTCCACATGGAAGGC
AGCGTCAATGGTCACGAATTTGAAATTGAAGGCGAAGGTGAAGGCCGTCCGTATGAAGGCACCCAGACGG
CAAAACTGAAGGTCACCAAAGGCGGTCCGCTGCCGTTTGCTTGGGATATTCTGTCACCGCAATTCATGTA
TGGTTCGAAAGCGTACGTTAAGCATCCGGCCGATATCCCGGACTATCTGAAACTGTCCTTTCCGGAAGGC
TTCAAATGGGAACGTGTTATGAACTTCGAAGATGGCGGTGTGGTTACCGTCACGCAGGATAGCTCTCTGC
AAGACGGTGAATTTATTTATAAAGTGAAGCTGCGCGGCACCAATTTCCCGAGCGATGGTCCGGTTATGCA
GAAAAAGACGATGGGCTGGGAAGCGAGTTCCGAACGTATGTACCCGGAAGACGGTGCCCTGAAAGGCGAA
ATCAAGCAGCGCCTGAAACTGAAGGATGGCGGTCACTATGACGCAGAAGTGAAAACCACGTACAAGGCTA
AAAAGCCGGTCCAACTGCCGGGTGCATACAACGTGAACATCAAGCTGGATATCACCAGCCATAACGAAGA
CTATACGATCGTTGAACAGTACGAACGTGCAGAAGGCCGCCACTCTACCGGCGGTATGGATGAACTGTAC
AAATAAGGTACCCTC
